Addgene plasmid #19166: pLenti PGK Blast V5-LUC (w528-1)
Purpose: 3rd gen lentiviral V5-Luciferase expression vector, PGK promoter, Blast
Depositing lab: Eric Campeau & Paul Kaufman. Depositing organization: University of Massachusetts, Worcester. Publication: A versatile viral system for expression and depletion of proteins in mammalian cells. Campeau E, Ruhl VE, Rodier F, Smith CL, Rahmberg BL, Fuss JO, Campisi J, Yaswen P, Cooper PK, Kaufman PD.. PLoS One. 2009 Aug 6;4(8):e6529. 10.1371/journal.pone.0006529 PubMed 19657394.
Backbone
  Vector backbone: p156RRL-sinPPT-CMV-GFP-PRE/Nhe I
  Backbone size w/o insert (bp): 7724
  Vector type: Mammalian Expression, Lentiviral, Luciferase
  Selectable markers: Blasticidin
Growth in bacteria
  Bacterial resistance: Ampicillin, 100 μg/mL
  Growth temperature: 37°C
  Growth strain: Stbl3
  Growth instructions: Stbl3, 37oC
  Copy number: High Copy
Gene/Insert
  Gene/Insert name: Firefly Luciferase (alt name: LUC)
  Insert size (bp): 1721
  Tag / fusion protein: V5 (N terminal on backbone)
  Cloning method: Restriction Enzyme; 5′ cloning site Bam HI (not destroyed); 3′ cloning site Xba I (not destroyed)
  Sequencing primers: 5′ PGKforw
Resource information
  A portion of this plasmid was derived from a plasmid made by: Firefly luciferase derived from pGL3 plasmid (Stratagene).
Terms and licenses: Academic/Nonprofit Terms; Industry Terms: Not Available to Industry
How to cite: pLenti PGK Blast V5-LUC (w528-1) was a gift from Eric Campeau & Paul Kaufman (Addgene plasmid # 19166 ; http://n2t.net/addgene:19166 ; RRID:Addgene_19166)
