[The description below was written by a language model from this plasmid's Addgene catalogue record and pLannotate feature annotations shown in this document.]
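Description:
pLenti PGK Blast V5-LUC (w528-1) is a third-generation, self-inactivating lentiviral expression vector built on the p156RRL-sinPPT-CMV-GFP-PRE backbone and designed to deliver V5-tagged firefly luciferase into mammalian cells. In bacteria it is maintained through a high-copy ColE1/pUC-type origin and ampicillin resistance (AmpR), and it also carries an f1 origin. The annotated full sequence is about 9.45 kb, consistent with the recorded backbone and insert sizes.

The viral genome is transcribed in packaging cells from a chimeric RSV promoter fused to a truncated HIV-1 5' LTR, which makes production Tat-independent. The transcript contains the Ψ packaging signal with a partial gag sequence, the RRE for Rev-dependent nuclear export, and the cPPT/CTS, which aids nuclear import of the proviral DNA. Downstream, the human PGK promoter drives an N-terminal V5 epitope tag fused to firefly luciferase (the luc+ version, derived from a pGL3 plasmid). The tagged reading frame is flanked by attB1 and attB2 sites, indicating a Gateway-recombined cassette, although the record lists BamHI and XbaI as the insert cloning sites. A WPRE follows to enhance transcript stability and expression. A second cassette uses the SV40 early promoter, together with the bacterial EM7 promoter, to express blasticidin S deaminase for selection of transduced cells. The genome ends in a truncated 3' LTR followed by an SV40 polyadenylation signal and SV40 origin.

The construct suits stable, moderate-level luciferase expression in transduced cells for reporter or bioluminescence assays. It can also serve as a V5-tagged control within its vector series.
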