Features (pLannotate 1.2.2; 33 found; start..end, strand, type, name):
    377..965     -  misc_feature   WPRE: woodchuck hepatitis virus posttranscriptional regulatory element
    996..1020    +  protein_bind   attB2: mutant version of attB; recombination site for the Gateway® BP reaction BP Clonase™
   1027..2679    -  CDS            luciferase: firefly luciferase; luc+; enhanced luc+ version of the luciferase gene
   2710..2730    -  promoter       SRα promoter (fragment): hybrid promoter consisting of the SV40 early promoter plus part of the long terminal repeat of human T-lymphotrophic virus 1
   2755..2796    -  CDS            V5 tag: epitope tag from simian virus 5
   2808..2832    -  protein_bind   attB1: mutant version of attB; recombination site for the Gateway® BP reaction BP Clonase™
   2887..3397    -  promoter       hPGK promoter: human phosphoglycerate kinase 1 promoter
   3400..3423    +  misc_feature   MCS (fragment): pBluescript multiple cloning site
   3443..3560    -  misc_feature   cPPT/CTS: central polypurine tract and central termination sequence of HIV-1
   3579..3679    -  CDS            Rev (fragment): human immunodeficiency virus 1 (HIV-1) Rev protein; rev; enhances nuclear export of unspliced and incompletely spliced viral mRNAs
   4056..4289    -  misc_feature   RRE: The Rev response element (RRE) of HIV-1 allows for Rev-dependent mRNA export from the nucleus to the cytoplasm.
   4435..4798    -  CDS            HIV-1 gag (fragment): gag protein from human immunodeficiency virus 1; gag
   4782..4907    -  misc_feature   HIV-1 Ψ: packaging signal of human immunodeficiency virus type 1
   4954..5134    -  LTR            5' LTR (truncated): truncated 5' long terminal repeat (LTR) from HIV-1
   5135..5361    -  promoter       RSV promoter: Rous sarcoma virus enhancer/promoter
   5389..5407    -  promoter       T3 promoter: promoter for bacteriophage T3 RNA polymerase
   5452..5468    -  protein_bind   lac operator: The lac repressor binds to the lac operator to inhibit transcription in E. coli. This inhibition can be relieved by adding lactose or isopropyl-β-D-thiogalactopyranoside (IPTG). lac repressor encoded by lacI
   5476..5506    -  promoter       lac promoter: promoter for the E. coli lac operon
   5521..5542    -  protein_bind   CAP binding site: CAP binding activates transcription in the presence of cAMP. E. coli catabolite activator protein
   5555..5647    -  CDS            lacI (fragment): lac repressor; lacI; The lac repressor binds to the lac operator to inhibit transcription in E. coli. This inhibition can be relieved by adding lactose or isopropyl-β-D-thiogalactopyranoside (IPTG).
   5830..6418    -  rep_origin     ori: high-copy-number ColE1/pMB1/pBR322/pUC origin of replication
   6589..7449    -  CDS            AmpR: β-lactamase; bla; confers resistance to ampicillin, carbenicillin, and related antibiotics
   7450..7554    -  promoter       AmpR promoter: bla
   7607..8035    -  rep_origin     f1 ori (sequence partly withheld): f1 bacteriophage origin of replication; arrow indicates direction of (+) strand synthesis
   8040..8195    -  CDS            lacZα (fragment): LacZα fragment of β-galactosidase; lacZ fragment
   8203..8221    +  promoter       T7 promoter: promoter for bacteriophage T7 RNA polymerase
   8242..8377    -  rep_origin     SV40 ori: SV40 origin of replication
   8417..8538    -  polyA_signal   SV40 poly(A) signal: SV40 polyadenylation signal
   8610..8790    -  LTR            5' LTR (truncated): truncated 5' long terminal repeat (LTR) from HIV-1
   8776..8913    -  CDS            nef (fragment): NEF_HV1LA - Experimental evidence at protein level: Swiss-Prot protein existence level 1. Extracellular Nef protein targets CD4(+) T-lymphocytes for apoptosis by interacting with CXCR4 surface receptors. From Human immunodeficiency virus type 1 group M subtype B (isolate Lai) (HIV-1).
   8930..9328    -  CDS            BSD: blasticidin S deaminase; Aspergillus terreus BSD; confers resistance to blasticidin
   9347..9394    -  promoter       EM7 promoter: synthetic bacterial promoter&nbsp
   9442..321     -  promoter       SV40 promoter (across the origin): SV40 enhancer and early promoter
>Addgene plasmid #19166 | pLenti PGK Blast V5-LUC (w528-1) | addgene full sequence | sequence record 372935 | Addgene NGS Result
GCCTAGGCCTCCAAAAAAGCCTCCTCACTACTTCTGGAATAGCTCAGAGGCAGAGGCGGCCTCGGCCTCT
GCATAAATAAAAAAAATTAGTCAGCCATGGGGCGGAGAATGGGCGGAACTGGGCGGAGTTAGGGGCGGGA
TGGGCGGAGTTAGGGGCGGGACTATGGTTGCTGACTAATTGAGATGCATGCTTTGCATACTTCTGCCTGC
TGGGGAGCCTGGGGACTTTCCACACCTGGTTGCTGACTAATTGAGATGCATGCTTTGCATACTTCTGCCT
GCTGGGGAGCCTGGGGACTTTCCACACCCTAACTGACACACATTCCACAGAATTAATTCCAAACTCATTA
CTAACCGGATATCTGCAGAATTCCAGGCGGGGAGGCGGCCCAAAGGGAGATCCGACTCGTCTGAGGGCGA
AGGCGAAGACGCGGAAGAGGCCGCAGAGCCGGCAGCAGGCCGCGGGAAGGAAGGTCCGCTGGATTGAGGG
CCGAAGGGACGTAGCAGAAGGACGTCCCGCGCAGAATCCAGGTGGCAACACAGGCGAGCAGCCATGGAAA
GGACGTCAGCTTCCCCGACAACACCACGGAATTGTCAGTGCCCAACAGCCGAGCCCCTGTCCAGCAGCGG
GCAAGGCAGGCGGCGATGAGTTCCGCCGTGGCAATAGGGAGGGGGAAAGCGAAAGTCCCGGAAAGGAGCT
GACAGGTGGTGGCAATGCCCCAACCAGTGGGGGTTGCGTCAGCAAACACAGTGCACACCACGCCACGTTG
CCTGACAACGGGCCACAACTCCTCATAAAGAGACAGCAACCAGGATTTATACAAGGAGGAGAAAATGAAA
GCCATACGGGAAGCAATAGCATGATACAAAGGCATTAAAGCAGCGTATCCACATAGCGTAAAAGGAGCAA
CATAGTTAAGAATACCAGTCAATCTTTCACAAATTTTGTAATCCAGAGGTTGATTGTCGAGCGGCCGCCA
CTGTGCTGGATATCAACCACTTTGTACAAGAAAGCTGGGTCTAGAATTACACGGCGATCTTTCCGCCCTT
CTTGGCCTTTATGAGGATCTCTCTGATTTTTCTTGCGTCGAGTTTTCCGGTAAGACCTTTCGGTACTTCG
TCCACAAACACAACTCCTCCGCGCAACTTTTTCGCGGTTGTTACTTGACTGGCGACGTAATCCACGATCT
CTTTTTCCGTCATCGTCTTTCCGTGCTCCAAAACAACAACGGCGGCGGGAAGTTCACCGGCGTCATCGTC
GGGAAGACCTGCGACACCTGCGTCGAAGATGTTGGGGTGTTGGAGCAAGATGGATTCCAATTCAGCGGGA
GCCACCTGATAGCCTTTGTACTTAATCAGAGACTTCAGGCGGTCAACGATGAAGAAGTGTTCGTCTTCGT
CCCAGTAAGCTATGTCTCCAGAATGTAGCCATCCATCCTTGTCAATCAAGGCGTTGGTCGCTTCCGGATT
GTTTACATAACCGGACATAATCATAGGACCTCTCACACACAGTTCGCCTCTTTGATTAACGCCCAGCGTT
TTCCCGGTATCCAGATCCACAACCTTCGCTTCAAAAAATGGAACAACTTTACCGACCGCGCCCGGTTTAT
CATCCCCCTCGGGTGTAATCAGAATAGCTGATGTAGTCTCAGTGAGCCCATATCCTTGCCTGATACCTGG
CAGATGGAACCTCTTGGCAACCGCTTCCCCGACTTCCTTAGAGAGGGGAGCGCCACCAGAAGCAATTTCG
TGTAAATTAGATAAATCGTATTTGTCAATCAGAGTGCTTTTGGCGAAGAAGGAGAATAGGGTTGGCACCA
GCAGCGCACTTTGAATCTTGTAATCCTGAAGGCTCCTCAGAAACAGCTCTTCTTCAAATCTATACATTAA
GACGACTCGAAATCCACATATCAAATATCCGAGTGTAGTAAACATTCCAAAACCGTGATGGAATGGAACA
ACACTTAAAATCGCAGTATCCGGAATGATTTGATTGCCAAAAATAGGATCTCTGGCATGCGAGAATCTCA
CGCAGGCAGTTCTATGAGGCAGAGCGACACCTTTAGGCAGACCAGTAGATCCAGAGGAGTTCATGATCAG
TGCAATTGTCTTGTCCCTATCGAAGGACTCTGGCACAAAATCGTATTCATTAAAACCGGGAGGTAGATGA
GATGTGACGAACGTGTACATCGACTGAAATCCCTGGTAATCCGTTTTAGAATCCATGATAATAATTTTTT
GGATGATTGGGAGCTTTTTTTGCACGTTCAAAATTTTTTGCAACCCCTTTTTGGAAACGAACACCACGGT
AGGCTGCGAAATGCCCATACTGTTGAGCAATTCACGTTCATTATAAATGTCGTTCGCGGGCGCAACTGCA
ACTCCGATAAATAACGCGCCCAACACCGGCATAAAGAATTGAAGAGAGTTTTCACTGCATACGACGATTC
TGTGATTTGTATTCAGCCCATATCGTTTCATAGCTTCTGCCAACCGAACGGACATTTCGAAGTACTCAGC
GTAAGTGATGTCCACCTCGATATGTGCATCTGTAAAAGCAATTGTTCCAGGAACCAGGGCGTATCTCTTC
ATAGCCTTATGCAGTTGCTCTCCAGCGGTTCCATCTTCCAGCGGATAGAATGGCGCCGGGCCTTTCTTTA
TGTTTTTGGCGTCTTCCATGGTGGCTTTACCAACAGTACCGGAATGCCAAGCTTTTTGCAAAAGCCTAGG
GACTGAATTGGTTCCCATGGATCCCGTAGAATCGAGACCGAGGAGAGGGTTAGGGATAGGCTTACCTTCC
ATGGTGGAGCCTGCTTTTTTGTACAAACTTGTTGATATCTGCAGAATTCCACCACACTGGACTAGTCGAC
GAACCGGTGGATCCCCCTGGGGAGAGAGGTCGGTGATTCGGTCAACGAGGGAGCCGACTGCCGACGTGCG
CTCCGGAGGCTTGCAGAATGCGGAACACCGCGCGGGCAGGAACAGGGCCCACACTACCGCCCCACACCCC
GCCTCCCGCACCGCCCCTTCCCGGCCGCTGCTCTCGGCGCGCCCTGCTGAGCAGCCGCTATTGGCCACAG
CCCATCGCGGTCGGCGCGCTGCCATTGCTCCCTGGCGCTGTCCGTCTGCGAGGGTACTAGTGAGACGTGC
GGCTTCCGTTTGTCACGTCCGGCACGCCGCGAACCGCAAGGAACCTTCCCGACTTAGGGGCGGAGCAGGA
AGCGTCGCCGGGGGGCCCACAAGGGTAGCGGCGAAGATCCGGGTGACGCTGCGAACGGACGTGAAGAATG
TGCGAGACCCAGGGTCGGCGCCGCTGCGTTTCCCGGAACCACGCCCAGAGCAGCCGCGTCCCTGCGCAAA
CCCAGGGCTGCCTTGGAAAAGGCGCAACCCCAACCCCGTGGAATTCGATATCAAGCTTCTCGAGGCTAGT
CTCGTGATCGATAAAATTTTGAATTTTTGTAATTTGTTTTTGTAATTCTTTAGTTTGTATGTCTGTTGCT
ATTATGTCTACTATTCTTTCCCCTGCACTGTACCCCCCAATCCCCCCTTTTCTTTTAAAAGTTAACCGAT
ACCGTCGAGATCCGTTCACTAATCGAATGGATCTGTCTCTGTCTCTCTCTCCACCTTCTTCTTCTATTCC
TTCGGGCCTGTCGGGTCCCCTCGGGGTTGGGAGGTGGGTCTGAAACGATAATGGTGAATATCCCTGCCTA
ACTCTATTCACTATAGAAAGTACAGCAAAAACTATTCTTAAACCTACCAAGCCTCCTACTATCATTATGA
ATAATTTTATATACCACAGCCAATTTGTTATGTTAAACCAATTCCACAAACTTGCCCATTTATCTAATTC
CAATAATTCTTGTTCATTCTTTTCTTGCTGGTTTTGCGATTCTTCAATTAAGGAGTGTATTAAGCTTGTG
TAATTGTTAATTTCTCTGTCCCACTCCATCCAGGTCGTGTGATTCCAAATCTGTTCCAGAGATTTATTAC
TCCAACTAGCATTCCAAGGCACAGCAGTGGTGCAAATGAGTTTTCCAGAGCAACCCCAAATCCCCAGGAG
CTGTTGATCCTTTAGGTATCTTTCCACAGCCAGGATTCTTGCCTGGAGCTGCTTGATGCCCCAGACTGTG
AGTTGCAACAGATGCTGTTGCGCCTCAATAGCCCTCAGCAAATTGTTCTGCTGCTGCACTATACCAGACA
ATAATTGTCTGGCCTGTACCGTCAGCGTCATTGACGCTGCGCCCATAGTGCTTCCTGCTGCTCCCAAGAA
CCCAAGGAACAAAGCTCCTATTCCCACTGCTCTTTTTTCTCTCTGCACCACTCTTCTCTTTGCCTTGGTG
GGTGCTACTCCTAATGGTTCAATTTTTACTACTTTATATTTATATAATTCACTTCTCCAATTGTCCCTCA
TATCTCCTCCTCCAGGTCTGAAGATCAGCGGCCGCTTGCTGTGCGGTGGTCTTACTTTTGTTTTGCTCTT
CCTCTATCTTGTCTAAAGCTTCCTTGGTGTCTTTTATCTCTATCCTTTGATGCACACAATAGAGGGTTGC
TACTGTATTATATAATGATCTAAGTTCTTCTGATCCTGTCTGAAGGGATGGTTGTAGCTGTCCCAGTATT
TGTCTACAGCCTTCTGATGTTTCTAACAGGCCAGGATTAACTGCGAATCGTTCTAGCTCCCTGCTTGCCC
ATACTATATGTTTTAATTTATATTTTTTCTTTCCCCCTGGCCTTAACCGAATTTTTTCCCATCGCGATCT
AATTCTCCCCCGCTTAATACTGACGCTCTCGCACCCATCTCTCTCCTTCTAGCCTCCGCTAGTCAAAATT
TTTGGCGTACTCACCAGTCGCCGCCCCTCGCCTCTTGCCGTGCGCGCTTCAGCAAGCCGAGTCCTGCGTC
GAGAGAGCTCCTCTGGTTTCCCTTTCGCTTTCAAGTCCCTGTTCGGGCGCCACTGCTAGAGATTTTCCAC
ACTGACTAAAAGGGTCTGAGGGATCTCTAGTTACCAGAGTCACACAACAGACGGGCACACACTACTTGAA
GCACTCAAGGCAAGCTTTATTGAGGCTTAAGCAGTGGGTTCCCTAGTTAGCCAGAGAGCTCCCAGGCTCA
GATCTGGTCTAACCAGAGAGACCCGTTTATGTATCGAGCTAGGCACTTAAATACAATATCTCTGCAATGC
GGCAATTCAGTGGTTCGTCCAATCCATGTCAGACCCGTCTGTTGCCTTCCTAATAAGGCACGATCGTACC
ACCTTACTTCCACCAATCGGCATGCACGGTGCTTTTTCTCTCCTTGTAAGGCATGTTGCTAACTCATCGT
TACCATGTTGCAAGACTACAAGAGTATTGCATAAGACTACATTAAGCTTGCAGCTCCAGCTTTTGTTCCC
TTTAGTGAGGGTTAATTGCGCGCTTGGCGTAATCATGGTCATAGCTGTTTCCTGTGTGAAATTGTTATCC
GCTCACAATTCCACACAACATACGAGCCGGAAGCATAAAGTGTAAAGCCTGGGGTGCCTAATGAGTGAGC
TAACTCACATTAATTGCGTTGCGCTCACTGCCCGCTTTCCAGTCGGGAAACCTGTCGTGCCAGCTGCATT
AATGAATCGGCCAACGCGCGGGGAGAGGCGGTTTGCGTATTGGGCGCTCTTCCGCTTCCTCGCTCACTGA
CTCGCTGCGCTCGGTCGTTCGGCTGCGGCGAGCGGTATCAGCTCACTCAAAGGCGGTAATACGGTTATCC
ACAGAATCAGGGGATAACGCAGGAAAGAACATGTGAGCAAAAGGCCAGCAAAAGGCCAGGAACCGTAAAA
AGGCCGCGTTGCTGGCGTTTTTCCATAGGCTCCGCCCCCCTGACGAGCATCACAAAAATCGACGCTCAAG
TCAGAGGTGGCGAAACCCGACAGGACTATAAAGATACCAGGCGTTTCCCCCTGGAAGCTCCCTCGTGCGC
TCTCCTGTTCCGACCCTGCCGCTTACCGGATACCTGTCCGCCTTTCTCCCTTCGGGAAGCGTGGCGCTTT
CTCATAGCTCACGCTGTAGGTATCTCAGTTCGGTGTAGGTCGTTCGCTCCAAGCTGGGCTGTGTGCACGA
ACCCCCCGTTCAGCCCGACCGCTGCGCCTTATCCGGTAACTATCGTCTTGAGTCCAACCCGGTAAGACAC
GACTTATCGCCACTGGCAGCAGCCACTGGTAACAGGATTAGCAGAGCGAGGTATGTAGGCGGTGCTACAG
AGTTCTTGAAGTGGTGGCCTAACTACGGCTACACTAGAAGAACAGTATTTGGTATCTGCGCTCTGCTGAA
GCCAGTTACCTTCGGAAAAAGAGTTGGTAGCTCTTGATCCGGCAAACAAACCACCGCTGGTAGCGGTGGT
TTTTTTGTTTGCAAGCAGCAGATTACGCGCAGAAAAAAAGGATCTCAAGAAGATCCTTTGATCTTTTCTA
CGGGGTCTGACGCTCAGTGGAACGAAAACTCACGTTAAGGGATTTTGGTCATGAGATTATCAAAAAGGAT
CTTCACCTAGATCCTTTTAAATTAAAAATGAAGTTTTAAATCAATCTAAAGTATATATGAGTAAACTTGG
TCTGACAGTTACCAATGCTTAATCAGTGAGGCACCTATCTCAGCGATCTGTCTATTTCGTTCATCCATAG
TTGCCTGACTCCCCGTCGTGTAGATAACTACGATACGGGAGGGCTTACCATCTGGCCCCAGTGCTGCAAT
GATACCGCGAGACCCACGCTCACCGGCTCCAGATTTATCAGCAATAAACCAGCCAGCCGGAAGGGCCGAG
CGCAGAAGTGGTCCTGCAACTTTATCCGCCTCCATCCAGTCTATTAATTGTTGCCGGGAAGCTAGAGTAA
GTAGTTCGCCAGTTAATAGTTTGCGCAACGTTGTTGCCATTGCTACAGGCATCGTGGTGTCACGCTCGTC
GTTTGGTATGGCTTCATTCAGCTCCGGTTCCCAACGATCAAGGCGAGTTACATGATCCCCCATGTTGTGC
AAAAAAGCGGTTAGCTCCTTCGGTCCTCCGATCGTTGTCAGAAGTAAGTTGGCCGCAGTGTTATCACTCA
TGGTTATGGCAGCACTGCATAATTCTCTTACTGTCATGCCATCCGTAAGATGCTTTTCTGTGACTGGTGA
GTACTCAACCAAGTCATTCTGAGAATAGTGTATGCGGCGACCGAGTTGCTCTTGCCCGGCGTCAATACGG
GATAATACCGCGCCACATAGCAGAACTTTAAAAGTGCTCATCATTGGAAAACGTTCTTCGGGGCGAAAAC
TCTCAAGGATCTTACCGCTGTTGAGATCCAGTTCGATGTAACCCACTCGTGCACCCAACTGATCTTCAGC
ATCTTTTACTTTCACCAGCGTTTCTGGGTGAGCAAAAACAGGAAGGCAAAATGCCGCAAAAAAGGGAATA
AGGGCGACACGGAAATGTTGAATACTCATACTCTTCCTTTTTCAATATTATTGAAGCATTTATCAGGGTT
ATTGTCTCATGAGCGGATACATATTTGAATGTATTTAGAAAAATAAACAAATAGGGGTTCCGCGCACATT
TCCCCGAAAAGTGCCACCTAAATTGTAAGCGTTAATATTTTGTTAAAATTCGCGTTAAATTTTTGTTAAA
TCAGCTCATTTTTTAACCAATAGGCCGAAATCGGCAAAATCCCTTATAAATCAAAAGAATAGACCGAGAT
AGGGT
[37 nt withheld, positions 7706-7742]
AAAGAACGTGGACTCCAACGTCAAAGG
[49 nt withheld, positions 7770-7818]
T
[91 nt withheld, positions 7820-7910]
G
[124 nt withheld, positions 7912-8035]
CCCATTCGCCATTCAGGCTGCGCAACTGTTGGGAAGGGCGATCGGTGCGGGCCTCTTCGCTATTACGCCA
GCTGGCGAAAGGGGGATGTGCTGCAAGGCGATTAAGTTGGGTAACGCCAGGGTTTTCCCAGTCACGACGT
TGTAAAACGACGGCCAGTGAGCGCGCGTAATACGACTCACTATAGGGCGAATTGGGTACGTCCCTAGGCC
TCCAAAAAAGCCTCCTCACTACTTCTGGAATAGCTCAGAGGCCGAGGCGGCCTCGGCCTCTGCATAAATA
AAAAAAATTAGTCAGCCATGGGGCGGAGAATGGGCGGAACTGGGCGGAGTTAGGGGCGGGATGGGCGGAG
TTAGGGGCGGGATAGCTAGAGCCAGACATGATAAGATACATTGATGAGTTTGGACAAACCACAACTAGAA
TGCAGTGAAAAAAATGCTTTATTTGTGAAATTTGTGATGCTATTGCTTTATTTGTAACCATTATAAGCTG
CAATAAACAAGTTCCTCTCACTCTCTGATATTCATTTCTTTGCAAGTTATAAATACTGAATAATAAGATG
ACATGAACTACTACTGCTAGAGATTTTCCACACTGACTAAAAGGGTCTGAGGGATCTCTAGTTACCAGAG
TCACACAACAGACGGGCACACACTACTTGAAGCACTCAAGGCAAGCTTTATTGAGGCTTAAGCAGTGGGT
TCCCTAGTTAGCCAGAGAGCTCCCAGGCTCAGATCTGGTCTAACCAGAGAGACCCAGTACAAGCAAAAAG
CAGATCTTGTCTTCGTTGGGAGTGAGCTAGCCCTTCCAGTCCCCCCTTTTCTTTTAAAAAGTGGCTAAGA
TCTACAGCTGCCTTGTAAGTCATTGGTCTTAAAGGTACCGAGCTCGAATTGTGCTTAGCCCTCCCACACA
TAACCAGAGGGCAGCAATTCACGAATCCCAACTGCCGTCGGCTGTCCATCACTGTCCTTCACTATGGCTT
TGATCCCAGGATGCAGATCGAGAAGCACCTGTCGGCACCGTCCGCAGGGGCTCAAGATGCCCCTGTTCTC
ATTTCCGATCGCGACGATACAAGTCAGGTTGCCAGCTGCCGCAGCAGCAGCAGTGCCCAGCACCACGAGT
TCTGCACAAGGTCCCCCAGTAAAATGATATACATTGACACCAGTGAAGATGCGGCCGTCGCTAGAGAGAG
CTGCGCTGGCGACGCTGTAGTCTTCAGAGATGGGGATGCTGTTGATTGTAGCCGTTGCTCTTTCAATGAG
GGTGGATTCTTCTTGAGACAAAGGCTTGGCCATGGTTTAGTTCCTCACCTTGTCGTATTATACTATGCCG
ATATACTATGCCGATGATTAATTGTCAACACGTGCTGATCAGATCCGAAAATGGATATACAAGCTCCCGG
GAGCTTTTTGCAAAA
