>Addgene plasmid #19166 | pLenti PGK Blast V5-LUC (w528-1) | addgene partial sequence | sequence record 82704 | LucNRev 5'-CCTTATGCAGTTGCTCTCC-3'
CGCCGGGCCTTTCTTTATGTTTTTGGCGTCTTCCATGGTGGCTTTACCAACAGTACCGGAATGCCAAGCT
TTTTGCAAAAGCCTAGGGACTGAATTGGTTCCCATGGATCCCGTAGAATCGAGACCGAGGAGAGGGTTAG
GGATAGGCTTACCTTCCATGGTGGAGCCTGCTTTTTTGTACAAACTTGTTGATATCTGCAGAATTCCACC
ACACTGGACTAGTCGACGAACCGGTGGATCCCCCTGGGGAGAGAGGTCGGTGATTCGGTCAACGAGGGAG
CCGACTGCCGACGTGCGCTCCGGAGGCTTGCAGAATGCGGAACACCGCGCGGGCAGGAACAGGGCCCACA
CTACCGCCCCACACCCCGCCTCCCGCACCGCCCCTTCCCGGCCGCTGCTCTCGGCGCGCCCTGCTGAGCA
GCCGCTATTGGCCACAGCCCATCGCGGTCGGCGCGCTGCCATTGCTCCCTGGCGCTGTCCGTCTGCGAGG
GTACTAGTGAGACGTGCGGCTTCCGTTTGTCACGTCCGGCACGCCGCGAACCGCAAGGAACCTTCCCGAC
TTAGGGGCGGAGCAGGAAGCGTCGCCGGGGGGCCCACAAGGGTAGCGGCGAAGATCCGGGTGACGCTGCG
AACGGACGTGAAGAATGTGCGAGACCCAGGGTCGGCGCCGCTGCGTTTCCCGGAACCACGCCCAGAGCAG
CCGCGTCCCTGCGCAAACCCAGGGCTGCCTTGGAAAAGGCGCAACCCCAACCCCGTGGAATTCGATATCA
AGCTTCTCGAGGCTAGTCTCGTGATCGATA
